>Addgene plasmid #180738 | pMYT085 | addgene full sequence | sequence record 369781 | Addgene NGS Result
GCTTATAGAGGAGTTTAACCATGAAATTAAATGATTCTCCAGCAAGAAAAAAAAAACTCCTGACTCAGTT
CATGTGGCGGGAAATTTCTCTCATTGTCTCCCCCTGCGGCGCTACTAATCTTAAAGGTAGTGGTGGCTTC
GACATTATATCGTTGGTTCAGGTTGTCCGATCACTAATGATCTGTTACTTTATTGCTATGTTATGTGTCA
AAAGGTGATATCCCCATTTTTACTGATCGCAGTAATATTTTAACCTGCCATGGTTAAATTGTTTATTGTC
ATTGAGTTGAGCACTTTTTCATTGCACTGTAGTTGTTGCGTATTTCAGACTTACTCTTATAGTGACGCTA
ACAGGAGGTCTGGCTCTTAATACAAGGACGTCGTAATATTCTGTTCACCGGACTCGAAAGCAAGAAGGAA
AAAAGCACATTGTAGCCTTTTCAAAAACCTATCTTTTGGTACTAATTTATGGCGGCCGCACGGTTATCCA
CAGAATCAGGGGATAACGCAGGAAAGAACATGTGAGCAAAAGGCCAGCAAAAGGCCAGGAACCGTAAAAA
GGCCGCGTTGCTGGCGTTTTTCCATAGGCTCCGCCCCCCTGACGAGCATCACAAAAATCGACGCTCAAGT
CAGAGGTGGCGAAACCCGACAGGACTATAAAGATACCAGGCGTTTCCCCCTGGAAGCTCCCTCGTGCGCT
CTCCTGTTCCGACCCTGCCGCTTACCGGATACCTGTCCGCCTTTCTCCCTTCGGGAAGCGTGGCGCTTTC
TCATAGCTCACGCTGTAGGTATCTCAGTTCGGTGTAGGTCGTTCGCTCCAAGCTGGGCTGTGTGCACGAA
CCCCCCGTTCAGCCCGACCGCTGCGCCTTATCCGGTAACTATCGTCTTGAGTCCAACCCGGTAAGACACG
ACTTATCGCCACTGGCAGCAGCCACTGGTAACAGGATTAGCAGAGCGAGGTATGTAGGCGGTGCTACAGA
GTTCTTGAAGTGGTGGCCTAACTACGGCTACACTAGAAGAACAGTATTTGGTATCTGCGCTCTGCTGAAG
CCAGTTACCTTCGGAAAAAGAGTTGGTAGCTCTTGATCCGGCAAACAAACCACCGCTGGTAGCGGTGGTT
TTTTTGTTTGCAAGCAGCAGATTACGCGCAGAAAAAAAGGATCTCAAGAAGATCCTTTGATCTTTTCTAC
GGGGTCTGACGCTCAGTGGAACGAAAACTCACGTTAAGGGATTTTGGTCATGACTGATCCTTCAACTCAG
CAAAAGTTCGATTTATTCAACAAAGCCACGTTGTGTCTCAAAATCTCTGATGTTACATTGCACAAGATAA
AAATATATCATCATGAACAATAAAACTGTCTGCTTACATAAACAGTAATACAAGGGGTGTTATGAGCCAT
ATTCAACGGGAAACGTCTTGCTCCAGGCCGCGATTAAATTCCAACATGGATGCTGATTTATATGGGTATA
AATGGGCTCGCGATAATGTCGGGCAATCAGGTGCGACAATCTATCGATTGTATGGGAAGCCCGATGCGCC
AGAGTTGTTTCTGAAACATGGCAAAGGTAGCGTTGCCAATGATGTTACAGATGAGATGGTCAGACTAAAC
TGGCTGACGGAATTTATGCCTCTTCCGACCATCAAGCATTTTATCCGTACTCCTGATGATGCATGGTTAC
TCACCACTGCGATCCCCGGGAAAACAGCATTCCAGGTATTAGAAGAATATCCTGATTCAGGTGAAAATAT
TGTTGATGCGCTGGCAGTGTTCCTGCGCCGGTTGCATTCGATTCCTGTTTGTAATTGTCCTTTTAACAGC
GATCGCGTATTTCGCCTCGCTCAGGCGCAATCACGAATGAATAACGGTTTGGTTGATGCGAGTGATTTTG
ATGACGAGCGTAATGGCTGGCCTGTTGAACAAGTCTGGAAAGAAATGCATAAGCTTTTGCCATTCTCACC
GGATTCAGTCGTCACTCATGGTGATTTCTCACTTGATAACCTTATTTTTGACGAGGGGAAATTAATAGGT
TGTATTGATGTTGGACGAGTCGGAATCGCAGACCGATACCAGGATCTTGCCATCCTATGGAACTGCCTCG
GTGAGTTTTCTCCTTCATTACAGAAACGGCTTTTTCAAAAATATGGTATTGATAATCCTGATATGAATAA
ATTGCAGTTTCATTTGATGCTCGATGAGTTTTTCTAATCAGAATTGGTTAATTGGTTGTAACACGCGGCC
GCAACAGTGGGGAAATAGTTTACGAGTTTTGTTCAAGTTAAAAGCATTTTTTGTTGTGAAGAGAATAAAC
TTGATTTCGAAGGAGATCAAATTCGAAATAATCTGCGAATTTATTATGATCGACTAGGCAACAAAGACGC
AGTTTTCTATTAAATCTGTGCGTTTGAGTAACTTAACTGACTATAATATCGCAATCTTAACATCATTAAA
CAATGTAAAAGAGGTCATACGCTATAAGAAGTTGATTTGATCCCCCGTGGATTTTGAAAAATGTCAAGAT
CAGCATATTGACCCATGTTTTTCCGCTCAATCCAGTCTATCAATCATTTTTCAACAAGGATAACCATAAC
ATTCACCCACCATGCTTTGGTTCATAAGATATACGGGGAGATCAGCAACTCTTCAACTTATTGAACATGT
TGAGAGCAGGATTAAATAATCAATGTCCTGTGATTGCAACATCTATCATGCCTGACGTTTCTCGAACGAT
ACAATCTACAATTTAATGAGCCATTTTAGCATATTAACGAGGGCTGCCGTTTCCTTCGTGCTTAGACACT
CATGTCTTCCAGTGAAGACATTGTAACGTCTGCAGGTACACTAGTCCGACGGGTTAACATATTGAGACTC
TAGATTGGGAATTCAGTCGTGGATGTGATGGGTAATGAGGATCGAATGGACAAAAGTGTTTTCAGGCATG
GGAGAATGGGAT
Features (pLannotate 1.2.2; 2 found; start..end, strand, type, name):
    579..1167    -  rep_origin     ori: high-copy-number ColE1/pMB1/pBR322/pUC origin of replication
   1392..2207    +  CDS            KanR: aminoglycoside phosphotransferase; aph(3')-Ia; confers resistance to kanamycin in bacteria or G418 (Geneticin®) in eukaryotes
