[The description below was written by a language model from this plasmid's Addgene catalogue record and pLannotate feature annotations shown in this document.]
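Description:
pMYT085 is a small synthetic-biology plasmid (about 2.95 kb) belonging to the Multiplex Yeast Toolkit (MYT), a modular cloning (MoClo) system for engineering Saccharomyces cerevisiae. It is built on the pYTK090 backbone from the original yeast MoClo toolkit. In bacteria it is maintained at high copy through a ColE1/pUC-type origin of replication and selected with kanamycin via a KanR cassette encoding aminoglycoside phosphotransferase aph(3')-Ia. These two elements are the only features picked up by automated annotation of the full sequence. No yeast origin of replication or yeast selectable marker is annotated, which fits its stated role as a markerless integration construct rather than an episomal yeast vector.

The payload is a synthetic insert named "Int.1 Spacer", described as a spacer for markerless integration at the Int.1 locus of the yeast genome. The remaining unannotated portion of the plasmid presumably carries this spacer and the sequences that direct it to Int.1, but the record does not describe its composition, such as homology arms, assembly overhangs or restriction sites, and the cloning sites are listed as unknown. It also does not say how integration is achieved without a marker. In toolkits of this kind, a spacer typically serves as a neutral filler occupying a position where no expression cassette is wanted, so pMYT085 most likely acts as a placeholder or control part for the Int.1 site when several loci are engineered in parallel. That interpretation is based on the part's name and stated purpose, not on annotated sequence features.
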