Addgene plasmid #180738: pMYT085
Purpose: Markerless yeast integration Spacer at Int.1 locus to used in the Ellis MYT system
Depositing lab: Tom Ellis. Depositing organization: Imperial College London. Publication: A Multiplex MoClo Toolkit for Extensive and Flexible Engineering of Saccharomyces cerevisiae. Shaw WM, Khalil AS, Ellis T. ACS Synth Biol. 2023 Nov 6. doi: 10.1021/acssynbio.3c00423. PubMed 37930278.
Backbone
  Vector backbone: pYTK090
  Backbone manufacturer: John Dueber
  Vector type: Synthetic Biology
Growth in bacteria
  Bacterial resistance: Kanamycin, 50 μg/mL
  Growth temperature: 37°C
  Growth strain: DH5alpha
  Copy number: High Copy
Gene/Insert
  Gene/Insert name: Int.1 Spacer
  Species: Synthetic
  Cloning method: Restriction Enzyme; 5′ cloning site Unknown (unknown if destroyed)
Terms and licenses: Academic/Nonprofit Terms; Industry Terms: Not Available to Industry
How to cite: pMYT085 was a gift from Tom Ellis (Addgene plasmid # 180738 ; http://n2t.net/addgene:180738 ; RRID:Addgene_180738)
